>Addgene plasmid #24304 | 7TGC | addgene full sequence | sequence record 238045 | Addgene NGS Result
CATGTTCTTTCCTGCGTTATCCCCTGATTCTGTGGATAACCGTATTACCGCCTTTGAGTGAGCTGATACC
GCTCGCCGCAGCCGAACGACCGAGCGCAGCGAGTCAGTGAGCGAGGAAGCGGAAGAGCGCCCAATACGCA
AACCGCCTCTCCCCGCGCGTTGGCCGATTCATTAATGCAGCTGGCACGACAGGTTTCCCGACTGGAAAGC
GGGCAGTGAGCGCAACGCAATTAATGTGAGTTAGCTCACTCATTAGGCACCCCAGGCTTTACACTTTATG
CTTCCGGCTCGTATGTTGTGTGGAATTGTGAGCGGATAACAATTTCACACAGGAAACAGCTATGACCATG
ATTACGCCAAGCGCGCAATTAACCCTCACTAAAGGGAACAAAAGCTGGAGCTGCAAGCTTAATGTAGTCT
TATGCAATACTCTTGTAGTCTTGCAACATGGTAACGATGAGTTAGCAACATGCCTTACAAGGAGAGAAAA
AGCACCGTGCATGCCGATTGGTGGAAGTAAGGTGGTACGATCGTGCCTTATTAGGAAGGCAACAGACGGG
TCTGACATGGATTGGACGAACCACTGAATTGCCGCATTGCAGAGATATTGTATTTAAGTGCCTAGCTCGA
TACATAAACGGGTCTCTCTGGTTAGACCAGATCTGAGCCTGGGAGCTCTCTGGCTAACTAGGGAACCCAC
TGCTTAAGCCTCAATAAAGCTTGCCTTGAGTGCTTCAAGTAGTGTGTGCCCGTCTGTTGTGTGACTCTGG
TAACTAGAGATCCCTCAGACCCTTTTAGTCAGTGTGGAAAATCTCTAGCAGTGGCGCCCGAACAGGGACT
TGAAAGCGAAAGGGAAACCAGAGGAGCTCTCTCGACGCAGGACTCGGCTTGCTGAAGCGCGCACGGCAAG
AGGCGAGGGGCGGCGACTGGTGAGTACGCCAAAAATTTTGACTAGCGGAGGCTAGAAGGAGAGAGATGGG
TGCGAGAGCGTCAGTATTAAGCGGGGGAGAATTAGATCGCGATGGGAAAAAATTCGGTTAAGGCCAGGGG
GAAAGAAAAAATATAAATTAAAACATATAGTATGGGCAAGCAGGGAGCTAGAACGATTCGCAGTTAATCC
TGGCCTGTTAGAAACATCAGAAGGCTGTAGACAAATACTGGGACAGCTACAACCATCCCTTCAGACAGGA
TCAGAAGAACTTAGATCATTATATAATACAGTAGCAACCCTCTATTGTGTGCATCAAAGGATAGAGATAA
AAGACACCAAGGAAGCTTTAGACAAGATAGAGGAAGAGCAAAACAAAAGTAAGACCACCGCACAGCAAGC
GGCCGCTGATCTTCAGACCTGGAGGAGGAGATATGAGGGACAATTGGAGAAGTGAATTATATAAATATAA
AGTAGTAAAAATTGAACCATTAGGAGTAGCACCCACCAAGGCAAAGAGAAGAGTGGTGCAGAGAGAAAAA
AGAGCAGTGGGAATAGGAGCTTTGTTCCTTGGGTTCTTGGGAGCAGCAGGAAGCACTATGGGCGCAGCGT
CAATGACGCTGACGGTACAGGCCAGACAATTATTGTCTGGTATAGTGCAGCAGCAGAACAATTTGCTGAG
GGCTATTGAGGCGCAACAGCATCTGTTGCAACTCACAGTCTGGGGCATCAAGCAGCTCCAGGCAAGAATC
CTGGCTGTGGAAAGATACCTAAAGGATCAACAGCTCCTGGGGATTTGGGGTTGCTCTGGAAAACTCATTT
GCACCACTGCTGTGCCTTGGAATGCTAGTTGGAGTAATAAATCTCTGGAACAGATTTGGAATCACACGAC
CTGGATGGAGTGGGACAGAGAAATTAACAATTACACAAGCTTAATACACTCCTTAATTGAAGAATCGCAA
AACCAGCAAGAAAAGAATGAACAAGAATTATTGGAATTAGATAAATGGGCAAGTTTGTGGAATTGGTTTA
ACATAACAAATTGGCTGTGGTATATAAAATTATTCATAATGATAGTAGGAGGCTTGGTAGGTTTAAGAAT
AGTTTTTGCTGTACTTTCTATAGTGAATAGAGTTAGGCAGGGATATTCACCATTATCGTTTCAGACCCAC
CTCCCAACCCCGAGGGGACCCGACAGGCCCGAAGGAATAGAAGAAGAAGGTGGAGAGAGAGACAGAGACA
GATCCATTCGATTAGTGAACGGATCTCGACGGTATCGGTTAACTTTTAAAAGAAAAGGGGGGATTGGGGG
GTACAGTGCAGGGGAAAGAATAGTAGACATAATAGCAACAGACATACAAACTAAAGAATTACAAAAACAA
ATTACAAAAATTCAAAATTTTATCGATCACGAGACTAGCCTCCTAGCCCGGGCTCGAGCAGCTGAAGCTT
GCATGCCTGCAGGGTACCGAGCTCTTACGCGAGATCAAAGGGGGTAAGATCAAAGGGGGTAAGATCAAAG
GGGCGCGAGATCAAAGGGGGTAAGATCAAAGGGGGTAAGATCAAAGGGGGTAAGATCAAAGGGGCGCGCC
CGCGTGCTAGCCCGGGCTCGAGATCTAGACTCTAGAGGGTATATAATGGAAGCTCGAATTCCAGCTTGGC
ATTCCGGTACTGTTGGTAAAAAGCTTGGCATTCCGGTACTGTTGGTAAAGCCACCATGGTGAGCAAGGGC
GAGGAGCTGTTCACCGGGGTGGTGCCCATCCTGGTCGAGCTGGACGGCGACGTAAACGGCCACAAGTTCA
GCGTGTCCGGCGAGGGCGAGGGCGATGCCACCTACGGCAAGCTGACCCTGAAGTTCATCTGCACCACCGG
CAAGCTGCCCGTGCCCTGGCCCACCCTCGTGACCACCCTGACCTACGGCGTGCAGTGCTTCAGCCGCTAC
CCCGACCACATGAAGCAGCACGACTTCTTCAAGTCCGCCATGCCCGAAGGCTACGTCCAGGAGCGCACCA
TCTTCTTCAAGGACGACGGCAACTACAAGACCCGCGCCGAGGTGAAGTTCGAGGGCGACACCCTGGTGAA
CCGCATCGAGCTGAAGGGCATCGACTTCAAGGAGGACGGCAACATCCTGGGGCACAAGCTGGAGTACAAC
TACAACAGCCACAACGTCTATATCATGGCCGACAAGCAGAAGAACGGCATCAAGGTGAACTTCAAGATCC
GCCACAACATCGAGGACGGCAGCGTGCAGCTCGCCGACCACTACCAGCAGAACACCCCCATCGGCGACGG
CCCCGTGCTGCTGCCCGACAACCACTACCTGAGCACCCAGTCCGCCCTGAGCAAAGACCCCAACGAGAAG
CGCGATCACATGGTCCTGCTGGAGTTCGTGACCGCCGCCGGGATCACTCTCGGCATGGACGAGCTGTACA
AGTAAAGCGGCCGCGACTCTAGAGTCGAGAAGCTTGATGATCTGCGCAGCACCATGGCCTGAAATAACCT
CTGAAAGAGGAACTTGGTTAGGTACCTTCTGAGGCGGAAAGAACCAGCTGTGGAATGTGTGTCAGTTAGG
GTGTGGAAAGTCCCCAGGCTCCCCAGCAGGCAGAAGTATGCAAAGCATGCATCTCAATTAGTCAGCAACC
AGGTGTGGAAAGTCCCCAGGCTCCCCAGCAGGCAGAAGTATGCAAAGCATGCATCTCAATTAGTCAGCAA
CCATAGTCCCGCCCCTAACTCCGCCCATCCCGCCCCTAACTCCGCCCAGTTCCGCCCATTCTCCGCCCCA
TGGCTGACTAATTTTTTTTATTTATGCAGAGGCCGAGGCCGCCTCGGCCTCTGAGCTATTCCAGAAGTAG
TGAGGAGGCTTTTTTGGAGGCCTAGGCTTTTGCAAAAAGCTTACCATGGTGAGCAAGGGCGAGGAGGATA
ACATGGCCATCATCAAGGAGTTCATGCGCTTCAAGGTGCACATGGAGGGCTCCGTGAACGGCCACGAGTT
CGAGATCGAGGGCGAGGGCGAGGGCCGCCCCTACGAGGGCACCCAGACCGCCAAGCTGAAGGTGACCAAG
GGTGGCCCCCTGCCCTTCGCCTGGGACATCCTGTCCCCTCAGTTCATGTACGGCTCCAAGGCCTACGTGA
AGCACCCCGCCGACATCCCCGACTACTTGAAGCTGTCCTTCCCCGAGGGCTTCAAGTGGGAGCGCGTGAT
GAACTTCGAGGACGGCGGCGTGGTGACCGTGACCCAGGACTCCTCCCTGCAGGACGGCGAGTTCATCTAC
AAGGTGAAGCTGCGCGGCACCAACTTCCCCTCCGACGGCCCCGTAATGCAGAAGAAGACCATGGGCTGGG
AGGCCTCCTCCGAGCGGATGTACCCCGAGGACGGCGCCCTGAAGGGCGAGATCAAGCAGAGGCTGAAGCT
GAAGGACGGCGGCCACTACGACGCTGAGGTCAAGACCACCTACAAGGCCAAGAAGCCCGTGCAGCTGCCC
GGCGCCTACAACGTCAACATCAAGTTGGACATCACCTCCCACAACGAGGACTACACCATCGTGGAACAGT
ACGAACGCGCCGAGGGCCGCCACTCCACCGGCGGCATGGACGAGCTGTACAAGTAAGTCGACAATCAACC
TCTGGATTACAAAATTTGTGAAAGATTGACTGGTATTCTTAACTATGTTGCTCCTTTTACGCTATGTGGA
TACGCTGCTTTAATGCCTTTGTATCATGCTATTGCTTCCCGTATGGCTTTCATTTTCTCCTCCTTGTATA
AATCCTGGTTGCTGTCTCTTTATGAGGAGTTGTGGCCCGTTGTCAGGCAACGTGGCGTGGTGTGCACTGT
GTTTGCTGACGCAACCCCCACTGGTTGGGGCATTGCCACCACCTGTCAGCTCCTTTCCGGGACTTTCGCT
TTCCCCCTCCCTATTGCCACGGCGGAACTCATCGCCGCCTGCCTTGCCCGCTGCTGGACAGGGGCTCGGC
TGTTGGGCACTGACAATTCCGTGGTGTTGTCGGGGAAGCTGACGTCCTTTCCATGGCTGCTCGCCTGTGT
TGCCACCTGGATTCTGCGCGGGACGTCCTTCTGCTACGTCCCTTCGGCCCTCAATCCAGCGGACCTTCCT
TCCCGCGGCCTGCTGCCGGCTCTGCGGCCTCTTCCGCGTCTTCGCCTTCGCCCTCAGACGAGTCGGATCT
CCCTTTGGGCCGCCTCCCCGCCTGGAATTCGAGCTCGGTACCTTTAAGACCAATGACTTACAAGGCAGCT
GTAGATCTTAGCCACTTTTTAAAAGAAAAGGGGGGACTGGAAGGGCTAATTCACTCCCAACGAAGACAAG
ATCTGCTTTTTGCTTGTACTGGGTCTCTCTGGTTAGACCAGATCTGAGCCTGGGAGCTCTCTGGCTAACT
AGGGAACCCACTGCTTAAGCCTCAATAAAGCTTGCCTTGAGTGCTTCAAGTAGTGTGTGCCCGTCTGTTG
TGTGACTCTGGTAACTAGAGATCCCTCAGACCCTTTTAGTCAGTGTGGAAAATCTCTAGCAGTAGTAGTT
CATGTCATCTTATTATTCAGTATTTATAACTTGCAAAGAAATGAATATCAGAGAGTGAGAGGAACTTGTT
TATTGCAGCTTATAATGGTTACAAATAAAGCAATAGCATCACAAATTTCACAAATAAAGCATTTTTTTCA
CTGCATTCTAGTTGTGGTTTGTCCAAACTCATCAATGTATCTTATCATGTCTGGCTCTAGCTATCCCGCC
CCTAACTCCGCCCATCCCGCCCCTAACTCCGCCCAGTTCCGCCCATTCTCCGCCCCATGGCTGACTAATT
TTTTTTATTTATGCAGAGGCCGAGGCCGCCTCGGCCTCTGAGCTATTCCAGAAGTAGTGAGGAGGCTTTT
TTGGAGGCCTAGGGACGTACCCAATTCGCCCTATAGTGAGTCGTATTACGCGCGCTCACTGGCCGTCGTT
TTACAACGTCGTGACTGGGAAAACCCTGGCGTTACCCAACTTAATCGCCTTGCAGCACATCCCCCTTTCG
CCAGCTGGCGTAATAGCGAAGAGGCCCGCACCGATCGCCCTTCCCAACAGTTGCGCAGCCTGAATGGCGA
ATGGG
[124 nt withheld, positions 6026-6149]
C
[91 nt withheld, positions 6151-6241]
A
[49 nt withheld, positions 6243-6291]
CCTTTGACGTTGGAGTCCACGTTCTTT
[37 nt withheld, positions 6319-6355]
ACCCTATCTCGGTCTATTCTTTTGATTTATAAGGGATTTTGCCGATTTCGGCCTATTGGTTAAAAAATGA
GCTGATTTAACAAAAATTTAACGCGAATTTTAACAAAATATTAACGCTTACAATTTAGGTGGCACTTTTC
GGGGAAATGTGCGCGGAACCCCTATTTGTTTATTTTTCTAAATACATTCAAATATGTATCCGCTCATGAG
ACAATAACCCTGATAAATGCTTCAATAATATTGAAAAAGGAAGAGTATGAGTATTCAACATTTCCGTGTC
GCCCTTATTCCCTTTTTTGCGGCATTTTGCCTTCCTGTTTTTGCTCACCCAGAAACGCTGGTGAAAGTAA
AAGATGCTGAAGATCAGTTGGGTGCACGAGTGGGTTACATCGAACTGGATCTCAACAGCGGTAAGATCCT
TGAGAGTTTTCGCCCCGAAGAACGTTTTCCAATGATGAGCACTTTTAAAGTTCTGCTATGTGGCGCGGTA
TTATCCCGTATTGACGCCGGGCAAGAGCAACTCGGTCGCCGCATACACTATTCTCAGAATGACTTGGTTG
AGTACTCACCAGTCACAGAAAAGCATCTTACGGATGGCATGACAGTAAGAGAATTATGCAGTGCTGCCAT
AACCATGAGTGATAACACTGCGGCCAACTTACTTCTGACAACGATCGGAGGACCGAAGGAGCTAACCGCT
TTTTTGCACAACATGGGGGATCATGTAACTCGCCTTGATCGTTGGGAACCGGAGCTGAATGAAGCCATAC
CAAACGACGAGCGTGACACCACGATGCCTGTAGCAATGGCAACAACGTTGCGCAAACTATTAACTGGCGA
ACTACTTACTCTAGCTTCCCGGCAACAATTAATAGACTGGATGGAGGCGGATAAAGTTGCAGGACCACTT
CTGCGCTCGGCCCTTCCGGCTGGCTGGTTTATTGCTGATAAATCTGGAGCCGGTGAGCGTGGGTCTCGCG
GTATCATTGCAGCACTGGGGCCAGATGGTAAGCCCTCCCGTATCGTAGTTATCTACACGACGGGGAGTCA
GGCAACTATGGATGAACGAAATAGACAGATCGCTGAGATAGGTGCCTCACTGATTAAGCATTGGTAACTG
TCAGACCAAGTTTACTCATATATACTTTAGATTGATTTAAAACTTCATTTTTAATTTAAAAGGATCTAGG
TGAAGATCCTTTTTGATAATCTCATGACCAAAATCCCTTAACGTGAGTTTTCGTTCCACTGAGCGTCAGA
CCCCGTAGAAAAGATCAAAGGATCTTCTTGAGATCCTTTTTTTCTGCGCGTAATCTGCTGCTTGCAAACA
AAAAAACCACCGCTACCAGCGGTGGTTTGTTTGCCGGATCAAGAGCTACCAACTCTTTTTCCGAAGGTAA
CTGGCTTCAGCAGAGCGCAGATACCAAATACTGTTCTTCTAGTGTAGCCGTAGTTAGGCCACCACTTCAA
GAACTCTGTAGCACCGCCTACATACCTCGCTCTGCTAATCCTGTTACCAGTGGCTGCTGCCAGTGGCGAT
AAGTCGTGTCTTACCGGGTTGGACTCAAGACGATAGTTACCGGATAAGGCGCAGCGGTCGGGCTGAACGG
GGGGTTCGTGCACACAGCCCAGCTTGGAGCGAACGACCTACACCGAACTGAGATACCTACAGCGTGAGCT
ATGAGAAAGCGCCACGCTTCCCGAAGGGAGAAAGGCGGACAGGTATCCGGTAAGCGGCAGGGTCGGAACA
GGAGAGCGCACGAGGGAGCTTCCAGGGGGAAACGCCTGGTATCTTTATAGTCCTGTCGGGTTTCGCCACC
TCTGACTTGAGCGTCGATTTTTGTGATGCTCGTCAGGGGGGCGGAGCCTATGGAAAAACGCCAGCAACGC
GGCCTTTTTACGGTTCCTGGCCTTTTGCTGGCCTTTTGCTCA
Features (pLannotate 1.2.2; 29 found; start..end, strand, type, name):
      1..125     +  rep_origin     RSF ori (fragment): Plasmids containing the RSF 1030 origin of replication can be propagated in E. coli cells that contain additional plasmids with compatible origins.
    127..219     +  CDS            lacI (fragment): lac repressor; lacI; The lac repressor binds to the lac operator to inhibit transcription in E. coli. This inhibition can be relieved by adding lactose or isopropyl-β-D-thiogalactopyranoside (IPTG).
    232..253     +  protein_bind   CAP binding site: CAP binding activates transcription in the presence of cAMP. E. coli catabolite activator protein
    268..298     +  promoter       lac promoter: promoter for the E. coli lac operon
    306..322     +  protein_bind   lac operator: The lac repressor binds to the lac operator to inhibit transcription in E. coli. This inhibition can be relieved by adding lactose or isopropyl-β-D-thiogalactopyranoside (IPTG). lac repressor encoded by lacI
    367..385     +  promoter       T3 promoter: promoter for bacteriophage T3 RNA polymerase
    413..639     +  promoter       RSV promoter: Rous sarcoma virus enhancer/promoter
    640..820     +  LTR            5' LTR (truncated): truncated 5' long terminal repeat (LTR) from HIV-1
    867..992     +  misc_feature   HIV-1 Ψ: packaging signal of human immunodeficiency virus type 1
    976..1339    +  CDS            HIV-1 gag (fragment): gag protein from human immunodeficiency virus 1; gag
   1485..1718    +  misc_feature   RRE: The Rev response element (RRE) of HIV-1 allows for Rev-dependent mRNA export from the nucleus to the cytoplasm.
   2095..2195    +  CDS            Rev (fragment): human immunodeficiency virus 1 (HIV-1) Rev protein; rev; enhances nuclear export of unspliced and incompletely spliced viral mRNAs
   2214..2331    +  misc_feature   cPPT/CTS: central polypurine tract and central termination sequence of HIV-1
   2375..2393    -  misc_feature   MCS (fragment): pUC18/19 multiple cloning site
   2553..2584    +  promoter       minP: minimal TATA-box promoter with low basal activity
   2646..3365    +  CDS            EGFP: the original enhanced GFP (Yang et al., 1996) mammalian codon-optimized
   3459..3816    +  promoter       SV40 promoter: SV40 enhancer and early promoter
   3826..4533    +  CDS            mCherry: mCherry is a basic (constitutively fluorescent) red fluorescent protein published in 2004, derived from Discosoma sp.. It is reported to be a very rapidly-maturing monomer with low acid sensitivity.
   4543..5131    +  misc_feature   WPRE: woodchuck hepatitis virus posttranscriptional regulatory element
   5148..5216    +  CDS            nef (fragment): NEF_HV1Z2 - Experimental evidence at protein level: Swiss-Prot protein existence level 1. Extracellular Nef protein targets CD4(+) T-lymphocytes for apoptosis by interacting with CXCR4 surface receptors. From Human immunodeficiency virus type 1 group M subtype D (isolate Z2/CDC-Z34) (HIV-1).
   5218..5451    +  LTR            3' LTR (ΔU3): self-inactivating 3' long terminal repeat (LTR) from HIV-1
   5523..5644    +  polyA_signal   SV40 poly(A) signal: SV40 polyadenylation signal
   5684..5819    +  rep_origin     SV40 ori: SV40 origin of replication
   5840..5858    -  promoter       T7 promoter: promoter for bacteriophage T7 RNA polymerase
   5866..6021    +  CDS            lacZα (fragment): LacZα fragment of β-galactosidase; lacZ fragment
   6026..6454    +  rep_origin     f1 ori (sequence partly withheld): f1 bacteriophage origin of replication; arrow indicates direction of (+) strand synthesis
   6507..6611    +  promoter       AmpR promoter: bla
   6612..7472    +  CDS            AmpR: β-lactamase; bla; confers resistance to ampicillin, carbenicillin, and related antibiotics
   7643..8231    +  rep_origin     ori: high-copy-number ColE1/pMB1/pBR322/pUC origin of replication
