[The description below was written by a language model from this plasmid's Addgene catalogue record and pLannotate feature annotations shown in this document.]
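Description:
7TGC is a self-inactivating HIV-1-based lentiviral reporter plasmid built on the pRRLSIN.cPPT.PGK-GFP.WPRE backbone and designed to read out Wnt/β-catenin pathway activity in transduced mammalian cells. In bacteria it is maintained through a high-copy ColE1/pUC-type origin with ampicillin resistance (AmpR), and an f1 origin is also present. The viral genome is driven by a chimeric RSV promoter fused to a truncated 5' LTR, followed by the Ψ packaging signal with a gag fragment, the Rev response element for Rev-dependent nuclear export, and the cPPT/CTS element that aids nuclear import of the reverse-transcribed genome. It ends in a ΔU3 3' LTR, which leaves the integrated provirus without LTR promoter activity. An SV40 poly(A) signal and SV40 origin lie downstream. The depositor notes that a second-generation packaging system is required.

The roughly 2.15 kb insert, cloned between PstI and SalI sites, contains two expression units. In the first, seven Tcf binding-site repeats derived from pSuperTOPflash sit upstream of a minimal TATA-box promoter (minP) that has low basal activity. EGFP is therefore produced mainly when β-catenin/Tcf complexes engage the repeats. The feature table annotates minP and EGFP but not the Tcf repeats themselves, which are known from the catalogue entry. In the second unit, the SV40 enhancer/early promoter constitutively drives mCherry, marking transduced cells independently of Wnt status. It is the only selectable marker, as there is no drug resistance gene for mammalian cells. A WPRE downstream of mCherry enhances transcript expression. The construct is typically used to generate stable Wnt-reporter cells in which red fluorescence identifies transduced cells and green fluorescence reports pathway activation.
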