Addgene plasmid #24304: 7TGC
Depositing lab: Roel Nusse. Depositing organization: Stanford University. Publication: Lentiviral vectors to probe and manipulate the wnt signaling pathway. Fuerer C, Nusse R. PLoS One. 2010 . 5(2):e9370. 10.1371/journal.pone.0009370 PubMed 20186325.
Backbone
  Vector backbone: pRRLSIN.cPPT.PGK-GFP.WPRE
  Backbone manufacturer: Naldini/Trono (Addgene #12252)
  Backbone size w/o insert (bp): 6132
  Vector type: Lentiviral
  Selectable markers: mCherry
Growth in bacteria
  Bacterial resistance: Ampicillin, 100 μg/mL
  Growth temperature: 37°C
  Growth strain: Stbl3
  Copy number: High Copy
Gene/Insert
  Gene/Insert name: 7xTcf-eGFP // SV40-mCherry (alt names: GFP; mCherry; enhanced GFP)
  Species: Aequorea victora (modified) / synthetic
  Insert size (bp): 2150
  Mutation: EGFP is GFP with S65T and F64L mutations
  Cloning method: Restriction Enzyme; 5′ cloning site PstI (not destroyed); 3′ cloning site SalI (not destroyed)
  Sequencing primers: 5′ GGCCCGAAGGAATAGAAG; 3′ AACGGGCCACAACTCCTC
Resource information
  A portion of this plasmid was derived from a plasmid made by: The 7xTcf promoter is derived from pSuperTOPflash, published in Veeman MT et al., Curr Biol 13: 680–685 (2003)
Terms and licenses: Academic/Nonprofit Terms; Industry Terms: Not Available to Industry
Depositor comments: TCF repeat sequence is AGATCAAAGG This plasmid requires a 2nd generation lentiviral packaging system.
How to cite: 7TGC was a gift from Roel Nusse (Addgene plasmid # 24304 ; http://n2t.net/addgene:24304 ; RRID:Addgene_24304)
