>Addgene plasmid #24304 | 7TGC | addgene partial sequence | sequence record 30060 | 24304 with EGFP-N
GCTCCTCGCCCTTGCTCACCATGGTGGCTTTACCAACAGTACCGGAATGCCAAGCTTTTTACCAACAGTA
CCGGAATGCCAAGCTGGAATTCGAGCTTCCATTATATACCCTCTAGAGTCTAGATCTCGAGCCCGGGCTA
GCACGCGGGCGCGCCCCTTTGATCTTACCCCCTTTGATCTTACCCCCTTTGATCTTACCCCCTTTGATCT
CGCGCCCCTTTGATCTTACCCCCTTTGATCTTACCCCCTTTGATCTCGCGTAAGAGCTCGGTACCCTGCA
GGCATGCAAGCTTCAGCTGCTCGAGCCCGGGCTAGGAGGCTAGTCTCGTGATCGATAAAATTTTGAATTT
TTGTAATTTGTTTTTGTAATTCTTTAGTTTGTATGTCTGTTGCTATTATGTCTACTATTCTTTCCCCTGC
ACTGTACCCCCCAATCCCCCCTTTTCTTTTAAAAGTTAACCGATACCGTCGAGATCCGTTCACTAATCGA
ATGGATCTGTCTCTGTCTCTCTCTCCACCTTCTTCTTCTATTCCTTCGGGCCTGTCGGGTCCCCTCGGGG
TTGGGAGGTGGGTCTGAAACGATAATGGTGAATATCCCTGCCTAACTCTATTCACTATAGAAAGTACAGC
AAAAACTATTCTTAAACCTACCAAGCCTCCTACTATCATTATGAATAATTTTATATACCACAGCCAATTT
GTTATGTTAACCAATTCCACAACTTGCCCATT
