>Addgene plasmid #24304 | 7TGC | addgene partial sequence | sequence record 136412 | WPRE-R 5'-CATAGCGTAAAAGGAGCAACA-3'
AATTTTGTAATCCAGAGGTTGATTGTCGACTTACTTGTACAGCTCGTCCATGCCGCCGGTGGAGTGGCGG
CCCTCGGCGCGTTCGTACTGTTCCACGATGGTGTAGTCCTCGTTGTGGGAGGTGATGTCCAACTTGATGT
TGACGTTGTAGGCGCCGGGCAGCTGCACGGGCTTCTTGGCCTTGTAGGTGGTCTTGACCTCAGCGTCGTA
GTGGCCGCCGTCCTTCAGCTTCAGCCTCTGCTTGATCTCGCCCTTCAGGGCGCCGTCCTCGGGGTACATC
CGCTCGGAGGAGGCCTCCCAGCCCATGGTCTTCTTCTGCATTACGGGGCCGTCGGAGGGGAAGTTGGTGC
CGCGCAGCTTCACCTTGTAGATGAACTCGCCGTCCTGCAGGGAGGAGTCCTGGGTCACGGTCACCACGCC
GCCGTCCTCGAAGTTCATCACGCGCTCCCACTTGAAGCCCTCGGGGAAGGACAGCTTCAAGT
